>Addgene plasmid #219937 | apt-ABE8e | addgene full sequence | sequence record 435507 | Addgene NGS Result
GACATTGATTATTGACTAGTTATTAATAGTAATCAATTACGGGGTCATTAGTTCATAGCCCATATATGGA
GTTCCGCGTTACATAACTTACGGTAAATGGCCCGCCTGGCTGACCGCCCAACGACCCCCGCCCATTGACG
TCAATAATGACGTATGTTCCCATAGTAACGCCAATAGGGACTTTCCATTGACGTCAATGGGTGGAGTATT
TACGGTAAACTGCCCACTTGGCAGTACATCAAGTGTATCATATGCCAAGTACGCCCCCTATTGACGTCAA
TGACGGTAAATGGCCCGCCTGGCATTATGCCCAGTACATGACCTTATGGGACTTTCCTACTTGGCAGTAC
ATCTACGTATTAGTCATCGCTATTACCATGGTGATGCGGTTTTGGCAGTACATCAATGGGCGTGGATAGC
GGTTTGACTCACGGGGATTTCCAAGTCTCCACCCCATTGACGTCAATGGGAGTTTGTTTTGGCACCAAAA
TCAACGGGACTTTCCAAAATGTCGTAACAACTCCGCCCCATTGACGCAAATGGGCGGTAGGCGTGTACGG
TGGGAGGTCTATATAAGCAGAGCTGGTTTAGTGAACCGTCAGATCCGCTAGAGATCCGCGGCCGCTAATA
CGACTCACTATAGGGAGAGCCGCCACCATGAAACGGACAGCCGACGGAAGCGAGTTCGAGTCACCAAAGA
AGAAGCGGAAAGTCAAAAGCATCAGATGCAAGAACTGCAACAAGCTGCTGTTCAAGGCCGACAGCTTCGA
CCACATCGAGATCCGGTGTCCTAGATGTAAAAGACACATCATCATGCTGAACGCCTGCGAGCACCCCACC
GAGAAGCACTGCGGCAAGCGGGAAAAGATCACCCACAGCGACGAGACAGTGCGGTACGGTGGAGGAGGTA
CCGGCGGTGGAGGCTCAGCAGAATACGTACGAGCTCTGTTTGACTTCAATGGGAATGACGAGGAGGATCT
CCCCTTTAAGAAGGGCGATATTCTCCGCATCAGAGATAAGCCCGAAGAACAATGGTGGAATGCCGAGGAT
AGCGAAGGGAAAAGGGGCATGATTCTGGTGCCATATGTGGAGAAATATTCCGGTGACTACAAAGACCATG
ATGGGGATTACAAAGACCACGACATCGACTACAAAGACGACGACGATAAATCAGGTTCTGAGGTGGAGTT
TTCCCACGAGTACTGGATGAGACATGCCCTGACCCTGGCCAAGAGGGCACGGGATGAGAGGGAGGTGCCT
GTGGGAGCCGTGCTGGTGCTGAACAATAGAGTGATCGGCGAGGGCTGGAACAGAGCCATCGGCCTGCACG
ACCCAACAGCCCATGCCGAAATTATGGCCCTGAGACAGGGCGGCCTGGTCATGCAGAACTACAGACTGAT
TGACGCCACCCTGTACGTGACATTCGAGCCTTGCGTGATGTGCGCCGGCGCCATGATCCACTCTAGGATC
GGCCGCGTGGTGTTTGGCGTGAGGAACTCAAAAAGAGGCGCCGCAGGCTCCCTGATGAACGTGCTGAACT
ACCCCGGCATGAATCACCGCGTCGAAATTACCGAGGGAATCCTGGCAGATGAATGTGCCGCCCTGCTGTG
CGATTTCTATCGGATGCCTAGACAGGTGTTCAATGCTCAGAAGAAGGCCCAGAGCTCCATCAACTCCAAA
AGAACTGCCGACGGCAGCGAATTCGAGCCCAAGAAGAAGAGGAAAGTCTAACCGGTCATCATCACCATCA
CCATTGAGTTTAAACCCGCTGATCAGCCTCGACTGTGCCTTCTAGTTGCCAGCCATCTGTTGTTTGCCCC
TCCCCCGTGCCTTCCTTGACCCTGGAAGGTGCCACTCCCACTGTCCTTTCCTAATAAAATGAGGAAATTG
CATCGCATTGTCTGAGTAGGTGTCATTCTATTCTGGGGGGTGGGGTGGGGCAGGACAGCAAGGGGGAGGA
TTGGGAAGACAATAGCAGGCATGCTGGGGATGCGGTGGGCTCTATGGCTTCTGAGGCGGAAAGAACCAGC
TGGGGCTCGATACCGTCGACCTCTAGCTAGAGCTTGGCGTAATCATGGTCATAGCTGTTTCCTGTGTGAA
ATTGTTATCCGCTCACAATTCCACACAACATACGAGCCGGAAGCATAAAGTGTAAAGCCTAGGGTGCCTA
ATGAGTGAGCTAACTCACATTAATTGCGTTGCGCTCACTGCCCGCTTTCCAGTCGGGAAACCTGTCGTGC
CAGCTGCATTAATGAATCGGCCAACGCGCGGGGAGAGGCGGTTTGCGTATTGGGCGCTCTTCCGCTTCCT
CGCTCACTGACTCGCTGCGCTCGGTCGTTCGGCTGCGGCGAGCGGTATCAGCTCACTCAAAGGCGGTAAT
ACGGTTATCCACAGAATCAGGGGATAACGCAGGAAAGAACATGTGAGCAAAAGGCCAGCAAAAGGCCAGG
AACCGTAAAAAGGCCGCGTTGCTGGCGTTTTTCCATAGGCTCCGCCCCCCTGACGAGCATCACAAAAATC
GACGCTCAAGTCAGAGGTGGCGAAACCCGACAGGACTATAAAGATACCAGGCGTTTCCCCCTGGAAGCTC
CCTCGTGCGCTCTCCTGTTCCGACCCTGCCGCTTACCGGATACCTGTCCGCCTTTCTCCCTTCGGGAAGC
GTGGCGCTTTCTCATAGCTCACGCTGTAGGTATCTCAGTTCGGTGTAGGTCGTTCGCTCCAAGCTGGGCT
GTGTGCACGAACCCCCCGTTCAGCCCGACCGCTGCGCCTTATCCGGTAACTATCGTCTTGAGTCCAACCC
GGTAAGACACGACTTATCGCCACTGGCAGCAGCCACTGGTAACAGGATTAGCAGAGCGAGGTATGTAGGC
GGTGCTACAGAGTTCTTGAAGTGGTGGCCTAACTACGGCTACACTAGAAGAACAGTATTTGGTATCTGCG
CTCTGCTGAAGCCAGTTACCTTCGGAAAAAGAGTTGGTAGCTCTTGATCCGGCAAACAAACCACCGCTGG
TAGCGGTGGTTTTTTTGTTTGCAAGCAGCAGATTACGCGCAGAAAAAAAGGATCTCAAGAAGATCCTTTG
ATCTTTTCTACGGGGTCTGACACTCAGTGGAACGAAAACTCACGTTAAGGGATTTTGGTCATGAGATTAT
CAAAAAGGATCTTCACCTAGATCCTTTTAAATTAAAAATGAAGTTTTAAATCAATCTAAAGTATATATGA
GTAAACTTGGTCTGACAGTTACCAATGCTTAATCAGTGAGGCACCTATCTCAGCGATCTGTCTATTTCGT
TCATCCATAGTTGCCTGACTCCCCGTCGTGTAGATAACTACGATACGGGAGGGCTTACCATCTGGCCCCA
GTGCTGCAATGATACCGCGAGACCCACGCTCACCGGCTCCAGATTTATCAGCAATAAACCAGCCAGCCGG
AAGGGCCGAGCGCAGAAGTGGTCCTGCAACTTTATCCGCCTCCATCCAGTCTATTAATTGTTGCCGGGAA
GCTAGAGTAAGTAGTTCGCCAGTTAATAGTTTGCGCAACGTTGTTGCCATTGCTACAGGCATCGTGGTGT
CACGCTCGTCGTTTGGTATGGCTTCATTCAGCTCCGGTTCCCAACGATCAAGGCGAGTTACATGATCCCC
CATGTTGTGCAAAAAAGCGGTTAGCTCCTTCGGTCCTCCGATCGTTGTCAGAAGTAAGTTGGCCGCAGTG
TTATCACTCATGGTTATGGCAGCACTGCATAATTCTCTTACTGTCATGCCATCCGTAAGATGCTTTTCTG
TGACTGGTGAGTACTCAACCAAGTCATTCTGAGAATAGTGTATGCGGCGACCGAGTTGCTCTTGCCCGGC
GTCAATACGGGATAATACCGCGCCACATAGCAGAACTTTAAAAGTGCTCATCATTGGAAAACGTTCTTCG
GGGCGAAAACTCTCAAGGATCTTACCGCTGTTGAGATCCAGTTCGATGTAACCCACTCGTGCACCCAACT
GATCTTCAGCATCTTTTACTTTCACCAGCGTTTCTGGGTGAGCAAAAACAGGAAGGCAAAATGCCGCAAA
AAAGGGAATAAGGGCGACACGGAAATGTTGAATACTCATACTCTTCCTTTTTCAATATTATTGAAGCATT
TATCAGGGTTATTGTCTCATGAGCGGATACATATTTGAATGTATTTAGAAAAATAAACAAATAGGGGTTC
CGCGCACATTTCCCCGAAAAGTGCCACCTGACGTCGACGGATCGGGAGATCGATCTCCCGATCCCCTAGG
GTCGACTCTCAGTACAATCTGCTCTGATGCCGCATAGTTAAGCCAGTATCTGCTCCCTGCTTGTGTGTTG
GAGGTCGCTGAGTAGTGCGCGAGCAAAATTTAAGCTACAACAAGGCAAGGCTTGACCGACAATTGCATGA
AGAATCTGCTTAGGGTTAGGCGTTTTGCGCTGCTTCGCGATGTACGGGCCAGATATACGCGTT
Features (pLannotate 1.2.2; 17 found; start..end, strand, type, name):
      1..380     +  enhancer       CMV enhancer: human cytomegalovirus immediate early enhancer
    381..584     +  promoter       CMV promoter: human cytomegalovirus (CMV) immediate early promoter
    626..644     +  promoter       T7 promoter: promoter for bacteriophage T7 RNA polymerase
    715..897     +  CDS            com: COM_BPMU - Experimental evidence at protein level: Swiss-Prot protein existence level 1. Trans-acting positive regulator required for mom mRNA translation. Binds the com-mom mRNA 5' and destabilizes a translation inhibition stem to expose mom translation start signals. From Escherichia phage Mu (Bacteriophage Mu).
    928..1098    +  CDS            CRK (fragment): CRK_HUMAN - Experimental evidence at protein level: Swiss-Prot protein existence level 1. [Isoform Crk-II]: Regulates cell adhesion, spreading and migration (PubMed:31311869). Mediates attachment-induced MAPK8 activation, membrane ruffling and cell motility in a Rac-dependent manner. Involved in phagocytosis of apoptotic cells and cell motility via its interaction with DOCK1 and DOCK4 (PubMed:19004829). May regulate the EFNA5-EPHA3 signaling (By similarity). From Homo sapiens (Human).
   1177..1668    +  CDS            tadA: TADA_ECOLI - Also known as yfhC. Experimental evidence at protein level: Swiss-Prot protein existence level 1. Catalyzes the deamination of adenosine to inosine at the wobble position 34 of tRNA(Arg2). Essential for cell viability. From Escherichia coli (strain K12).
   1783..2007    +  polyA_signal   bGH poly(A) signal: bovine growth hormone polyadenylation signal
   2011..2032    +  promoter       SV40 promoter (fragment): SV40 enhancer and early promoter
   2037..2053    +  misc_feature   MCS (fragment): pBluescript multiple cloning site
   2102..2118    -  protein_bind   lac operator: The lac repressor binds to the lac operator to inhibit transcription in E. coli. This inhibition can be relieved by adding lactose or isopropyl-β-D-thiogalactopyranoside (IPTG). lac repressor encoded by lacI
   2126..2156    -  promoter       lac promoter: promoter for the E. coli lac operon
   2171..2192    -  protein_bind   CAP binding site: CAP binding activates transcription in the presence of cAMP. E. coli catabolite activator protein
   2205..2297    -  CDS            lacI (fragment): lac repressor; lacI; The lac repressor binds to the lac operator to inhibit transcription in E. coli. This inhibition can be relieved by adding lactose or isopropyl-β-D-thiogalactopyranoside (IPTG).
   2480..3068    -  rep_origin     ori: high-copy-number ColE1/pMB1/pBR322/pUC origin of replication
   3239..4099    -  CDS            AmpR: β-lactamase; bla; confers resistance to ampicillin, carbenicillin, and related antibiotics
   4100..4204    -  promoter       AmpR promoter: bla
   4275..4319    -  misc_feature   bom (fragment): basis of mobility region from pBR322
