[The description below was written by a language model from this plasmid's Addgene catalogue record and pLannotate feature annotations shown in this document.]
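Description:
apt-ABE8e is a mammalian expression plasmid on a pCMV backbone that encodes the deaminase component of an aptamer-recruited adenine base editor, developed as part of a multiplexed orthogonal base editor (MOBE) system. It is propagated in E. coli from a high-copy ColE1/pUC-type origin with ampicillin selection through the β-lactamase gene and its native promoter. Remnants of a lac promoter/operator region, a lacI fragment and a pBR322 bom fragment are backbone leftovers with no evident role in the design.

Expression is driven by the human cytomegalovirus immediate early enhancer and promoter, followed by a T7 promoter that could support in vitro transcription, and is terminated by the bovine growth hormone polyadenylation signal. The open reading frame begins with Com, the bacteriophage Mu RNA-binding protein, which recognises a cognate com RNA hairpin. Com is joined through a 93-amino-acid linker to TadA8e, an evolved variant of the E. coli tRNA adenosine deaminase used in ABE8e editors. The annotation places a fragment of human CRK between Com and TadA, which corresponds in position to the linker and likely explains the human species entry. No Cas9 is annotated, so the fusion is presumably recruited to a target site by Com binding to an aptamer on a guide RNA supplied separately, together with a Cas protein, although the record does not detail those partner constructs.

The catalogue purpose states a P2A-EGFP marker, but the 4,473 nt sequenced record has no P2A or EGFP annotation, and only about 115 nt separate the end of tadA from the poly(A) signal, too little for EGFP. This discrepancy should be checked before relying on fluorescence to identify transfected cells.
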