Addgene plasmid #219937: apt-ABE8e
Purpose: Mammalian expression of apt-ABE8e protein (Com_93aa-linker_TadA8e) with P2A-EGFP marker
Depositing lab: Alexis Komor. Depositing organization: University of California, San Diego (UCSD). Publication: Development of multiplexed orthogonal base editor (MOBE) systems. Cowan QT, Gu S, Gu W, Ranzau BL, Simonson TS, Komor AC. Nat Biotechnol. 2024 May 21. doi: 10.1038/s41587-024-02240-0. PubMed 38773305.
Backbone
  Vector backbone: pCMV
  Vector type: Mammalian Expression, CRISPR
Growth in bacteria
  Bacterial resistance: Ampicillin, 100 μg/mL
  Growth temperature: 37°C
  Growth strain: DH5alpha
  Copy number: High Copy
Gene/Insert
  Gene/Insert name: Com_93-aa_TadA8e (alt name: apt-ABE8e (protein component))
  Species: H. sapiens (human), Synthetic
  Promoter: CMV
  Cloning method: Other
Terms and licenses: Academic/Nonprofit Terms; Industry Terms: Not Available to Industry
Depositor comments: QTC292
How to cite: apt-ABE8e was a gift from Alexis Komor (Addgene plasmid # 219937 ; http://n2t.net/addgene:219937 ; RRID:Addgene_219937)
